Addgene plasmid #219175: SFFV-NME2-Brd 232
Purpose: Transcription factor NME2 with a specific barcode assigned.
Depositing lab: Filipe Pereira. Depositing organization: Center for Neuroscience and Cell Biology, University of Coimbra. Publication: A combinatorial transcription factor screening platform for immune cell reprogramming. Kurochkin I, Altman AR, Caiado I, Pertiga-Cabral D, Halitzki E, Minaeva M, Zimmermannova O, Henriques-Oliveira L, Klein D, Nair M, Oliveira D, Cajal LR, Knittel R, Feick C, Ringner M, Martin M, Cirovic B, Pires CF, Rosa FF, Sitnicka E, Theis FJ, Pereira CF. Cell Syst. 2026 Jan 21;17(1):101457. doi: 10.1016/j.cels.2025.101457. Epub 2026 Jan 14. PubMed 41539305.
Backbone
  Vector backbone: SFFV-MCS
  Backbone size w/o insert (bp): 6638
  Vector type: Lentiviral
Growth in bacteria
  Bacterial resistance: Ampicillin, 100 μg/mL
  Growth temperature: 37°C
  Growth strain: NEB Stable
  Copy number: High Copy
Gene/Insert
  Gene/Insert name: NME2
  Species: H. sapiens (human)
  Insert size (bp): 459
  Entrez Gene: NME2 (a.k.a. NDK2, NDKB, NDPK B, NDPK-B, NDPKB, NM23-H2, NM23B, PUF)
  Promoter: The spleen focus-forming virus (SFFV) promoter
  Cloning method: Restriction Enzyme; 5′ cloning site Bsp119I (not destroyed); 3′ cloning site BstHI (not destroyed)
Terms and licenses: Academic/Nonprofit Terms; Industry Terms: Not Available to Industry
Depositor comments: Barcode sequence cloned into XbaI restriction site. Design of plasmid is as follows: SFFV-[TF sequence]-WPRE-[Barcode sequence].
How to cite: SFFV-NME2-Brd 232 was a gift from Filipe Pereira (Addgene plasmid # 219175 ; http://n2t.net/addgene:219175 ; RRID:Addgene_219175)
