[The description below was written by a language model from this plasmid's Addgene catalogue record and pLannotate feature annotations shown in this document.]
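Description:
SFFV-NME2-Brd 232 is a third-generation-style, self-inactivating HIV-1 lentiviral transfer plasmid built on the SFFV-MCS backbone and carrying the human NME2 open reading frame together with a construct-specific DNA barcode. It is propagated in E. coli as a high-copy plasmid through a ColE1/pUC-type origin and selected with ampicillin via the β-lactamase gene. The backbone also retains pBluescript-derived remnants (f1 ori, lac promoter/operator and lacZα fragments, T3 and T7 promoters) and an SV40 origin, none of which is central to its use.

The viral portion begins with an RSV promoter fused to a truncated 5' LTR, which drives Tat-independent transcription of the genomic RNA in packaging cells. It is followed by the Ψ packaging signal with a partial gag sequence, the RRE for Rev-dependent nuclear export, and the cPPT/CTS, which aids nuclear import of the reverse-transcribed genome. Downstream, the spleen focus-forming virus (SFFV) LTR promoter, a strong promoter commonly chosen for haematopoietic and immune cells, drives NME2, which was cloned between retained restriction sites in the multiple cloning site. No epitope tag, reporter or mammalian selection marker is annotated. A WPRE follows the coding sequence to enhance transcript stability and expression, and the cassette ends in a ΔU3 3' LTR and an SV40 polyadenylation signal. According to the depositor, the barcode sits in an XbaI site after the WPRE, so it should be included in the expressed transcript, although it is not annotated in the feature table.

The record identifies this plasmid as one member of a barcoded transcription factor library for combinatorial screening of immune cell reprogramming. In that setting, the barcode allows the delivered factor to be identified in transduced cells.
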