Features (pLannotate 1.2.2; 29 found; start..end, strand, type, name):
     94..112     -  promoter       T7 promoter: promoter for bacteriophage T7 RNA polymerase
    120..275     +  CDS            lacZα (fragment): LacZα fragment of β-galactosidase; lacZ fragment
    280..708     +  rep_origin     f1 ori (sequence partly withheld): f1 bacteriophage origin of replication; arrow indicates direction of (+) strand synthesis
    761..865     +  promoter       AmpR promoter: bla
    866..1726    +  CDS            AmpR: β-lactamase; bla; confers resistance to ampicillin, carbenicillin, and related antibiotics
   1897..2485    +  rep_origin     ori: high-copy-number ColE1/pMB1/pBR322/pUC origin of replication
   2668..2760    +  CDS            lacI (fragment): lac repressor; lacI; The lac repressor binds to the lac operator to inhibit transcription in E. coli. This inhibition can be relieved by adding lactose or isopropyl-β-D-thiogalactopyranoside (IPTG).
   2773..2794    +  protein_bind   CAP binding site: CAP binding activates transcription in the presence of cAMP. E. coli catabolite activator protein
   2809..2839    +  promoter       lac promoter: promoter for the E. coli lac operon
   2847..2863    +  protein_bind   lac operator: The lac repressor binds to the lac operator to inhibit transcription in E. coli. This inhibition can be relieved by adding lactose or isopropyl-β-D-thiogalactopyranoside (IPTG). lac repressor encoded by lacI
   2908..2926    +  promoter       T3 promoter: promoter for bacteriophage T3 RNA polymerase
   2954..3180    +  promoter       RSV promoter: Rous sarcoma virus enhancer/promoter
   3181..3361    +  LTR            5' LTR (truncated): truncated 5' long terminal repeat (LTR) from HIV-1
   3408..3533    +  misc_feature   HIV-1 Ψ: packaging signal of human immunodeficiency virus type 1
   3517..3880    +  CDS            HIV-1 gag (fragment): gag protein from human immunodeficiency virus 1; gag
   4026..4259    +  misc_feature   RRE: The Rev response element (RRE) of HIV-1 allows for Rev-dependent mRNA export from the nucleus to the cytoplasm.
   4636..4736    +  CDS            Rev (fragment): human immunodeficiency virus 1 (HIV-1) Rev protein; rev; enhances nuclear export of unspliced and incompletely spliced viral mRNAs
   4755..4872    +  misc_feature   cPPT/CTS: central polypurine tract and central termination sequence of HIV-1
   4906..5307    +  promoter       SFFV promoter: spleen focus-forming virus long terminal repeat (LTR) promoter
   5317..5340    +  misc_feature   MCS (fragment): pBluescript multiple cloning site
   5365..5820    +  CDS            NME2: NDKB_HUMAN - Also known as NM23B. Experimental evidence at protein level: Swiss-Prot protein existence level 1. Major role in the synthesis of nucleoside triphosphates other than ATP. The ATP gamma phosphate is transferred to the NDP beta phosphate via a ping-pong mechanism, using a phosphorylated active-site intermediate (By similarity). Negatively regulates Rho activity by interacting with AKAP13/LBC (PubMed:15249197). Acts as a transcriptional activator of the MYC gene; binds DNA non-specifically (PubMed:8392752, PubMed:19435876). Binds to both single-stranded guanine- and cytosine-rich str
   5831..5856    +  misc_feature   MCS (fragment): pBluescript multiple cloning site
   5856..5915    +  CDS            S (fragment): HBSAG_WHV6 - Experimental evidence at transcript level: Swiss-Prot protein existence level 2. The middle envelope protein plays an important role in the budding of the virion. It is involved in the induction of budding in a nucleocapsid independent way. In this process the majority of envelope proteins bud to form subviral lipoprotein particles of 22 nm of diameter that do not contain a nucleocapsid (By similarity). From Woodchuck hepatitis B virus (isolate w64/pWS23) (WHV).
   6047..6450    +  misc_feature   WPRE: woodchuck hepatitis virus posttranscriptional regulatory element
   6496..6567    +  CDS            nef (fragment): NEF_HV1Z2 - Experimental evidence at protein level: Swiss-Prot protein existence level 1. Extracellular Nef protein targets CD4(+) T-lymphocytes for apoptosis by interacting with CXCR4 surface receptors. From Human immunodeficiency virus type 1 group M subtype D (isolate Z2/CDC-Z34) (HIV-1).
   6569..6802    +  LTR            3' LTR (ΔU3): self-inactivating 3' long terminal repeat (LTR) from HIV-1
   6874..6995    +  polyA_signal   SV40 poly(A) signal: SV40 polyadenylation signal
   7014..7035    +  rep_origin     SV40 ori (fragment): SV40 origin of replication
   7035..73      +  rep_origin     SV40 ori (across the origin): SV40 origin of replication
>Addgene plasmid #219175 | SFFV-NME2-Brd 232 | addgene full sequence | sequence record 448959 | Addgene NGS Result
ATTTATGCAGAGGCCGAGGCCGCCTCGGCCTCTGAGCTATTCCAGAAGTAGTGAGGAGGCTTTTTTGGAG
GCCTAGGGACGTACCCAATTCGCCCTATAGTGAGTCGTATTACGCGCGCTCACTGGCCGTCGTTTTACAA
CGTCGTGACTGGGAAAACCCTGGCGTTACCCAACTTAATCGCCTTGCAGCACATCCCCCTTTCGCCAGCT
GGCGTAATAGCGAAGAGGCCCGCACCGATCGCCCTTCCCAACAGTTGCGCAGCCTGAATGGCGAATGGG
[124 nt withheld, positions 280-403]
C
[91 nt withheld, positions 405-495]
A
[49 nt withheld, positions 497-545]
CCTTTGACGTTGGAGTCCACGTTCTTT
[37 nt withheld, positions 573-609]
ACCCTATCTCGGTCTATTCTTTTGATTTATAAGGGATTTTGCCGATTTCGGCCTATTGGTTAAAAAATGA
GCTGATTTAACAAAAATTTAACGCGAATTTTAACAAAATATTAACGCTTACAATTTAGGTGGCACTTTTC
GGGGAAATGTGCGCGGAACCCCTATTTGTTTATTTTTCTAAATACATTCAAATATGTATCCGCTCATGAG
ACAATAACCCTGATAAATGCTTCAATAATATTGAAAAAGGAAGAGTATGAGTATTCAACATTTCCGTGTC
GCCCTTATTCCCTTTTTTGCGGCATTTTGCCTTCCTGTTTTTGCTCACCCAGAAACGCTGGTGAAAGTAA
AAGATGCTGAAGATCAGTTGGGTGCACGAGTGGGTTACATCGAACTGGATCTCAACAGCGGTAAGATCCT
TGAGAGTTTTCGCCCCGAAGAACGTTTTCCAATGATGAGCACTTTTAAAGTTCTGCTATGTGGCGCGGTA
TTATCCCGTATTGACGCCGGGCAAGAGCAACTCGGTCGCCGCATACACTATTCTCAGAATGACTTGGTTG
AGTACTCACCAGTCACAGAAAAGCATCTTACGGATGGCATGACAGTAAGAGAATTATGCAGTGCTGCCAT
AACCATGAGTGATAACACTGCGGCCAACTTACTTCTGACAACGATCGGAGGACCGAAGGAGCTAACCGCT
TTTTTGCACAACATGGGGGATCATGTAACTCGCCTTGATCGTTGGGAACCGGAGCTGAATGAAGCCATAC
CAAACGACGAGCGTGACACCACGATGCCTGTAGCAATGGCAACAACGTTGCGCAAACTATTAACTGGCGA
ACTACTTACTCTAGCTTCCCGGCAACAATTAATAGACTGGATGGAGGCGGATAAAGTTGCAGGACCACTT
CTGCGCTCGGCCCTTCCGGCTGGCTGGTTTATTGCTGATAAATCTGGAGCCGGTGAGCGTGGGTCTCGCG
GTATCATTGCAGCACTGGGGCCAGATGGTAAGCCCTCCCGTATCGTAGTTATCTACACGACGGGGAGTCA
GGCAACTATGGATGAACGAAATAGACAGATCGCTGAGATAGGTGCCTCACTGATTAAGCATTGGTAACTG
TCAGACCAAGTTTACTCATATATACTTTAGATTGATTTAAAACTTCATTTTTAATTTAAAAGGATCTAGG
TGAAGATCCTTTTTGATAATCTCATGACCAAAATCCCTTAACGTGAGTTTTCGTTCCACTGAGCGTCAGA
CCCCGTAGAAAAGATCAAAGGATCTTCTTGAGATCCTTTTTTTCTGCGCGTAATCTGCTGCTTGCAAACA
AAAAAACCACCGCTACCAGCGGTGGTTTGTTTGCCGGATCAAGAGCTACCAACTCTTTTTCCGAAGGTAA
CTGGCTTCAGCAGAGCGCAGATACCAAATACTGTTCTTCTAGTGTAGCCGTAGTTAGGCCACCACTTCAA
GAACTCTGTAGCACCGCCTACATACCTCGCTCTGCTAATCCTGTTACCAGTGGCTGCTGCCAGTGGCGAT
AAGTCGTGTCTTACCGGGTTGGACTCAAGACGATAGTTACCGGATAAGGCGCAGCGGTCGGGCTGAACGG
GGGGTTCGTGCACACAGCCCAGCTTGGAGCGAACGACCTACACCGAACTGAGATACCTACAGCGTGAGCT
ATGAGAAAGCGCCACGCTTCCCGAAGGGAGAAAGGCGGACAGGTATCCGGTAAGCGGCAGGGTCGGAACA
GGAGAGCGCACGAGGGAGCTTCCAGGGGGAAACGCCTGGTATCTTTATAGTCCTGTCGGGTTTCGCCACC
TCTGACTTGAGCGTCGATTTTTGTGATGCTCGTCAGGGGGGCGGAGCCTATGGAAAAACGCCAGCAACGC
GGCCTTTTTACGGTTCCTGGCCTTTTGCTGGCCTTTTGCTCACATGTTCTTTCCTGCGTTATCCCCTGAT
TCTGTGGATAACCGTATTACCGCCTTTGAGTGAGCTGATACCGCTCGCCGCAGCCGAACGACCGAGCGCA
GCGAGTCAGTGAGCGAGGAAGCGGAAGAGCGCCCAATACGCAAACCGCCTCTCCCCGCGCGTTGGCCGAT
TCATTAATGCAGCTGGCACGACAGGTTTCCCGACTGGAAAGCGGGCAGTGAGCGCAACGCAATTAATGTG
AGTTAGCTCACTCATTAGGCACCCCAGGCTTTACACTTTATGCTTCCGGCTCGTATGTTGTGTGGAATTG
TGAGCGGATAACAATTTCACACAGGAAACAGCTATGACCATGATTACGCCAAGCGCGCAATTAACCCTCA
CTAAAGGGAACAAAAGCTGGAGCTGCAAGCTTAATGTAGTCTTATGCAATACTCTTGTAGTCTTGCAACA
TGGTAACGATGAGTTAGCAACATGCCTTACAAGGAGAGAAAAAGCACCGTGCATGCCGATTGGTGGAAGT
AAGGTGGTACGATCGTGCCTTATTAGGAAGGCAACAGACGGGTCTGACATGGATTGGACGAACCACTGAA
TTGCCGCATTGCAGAGATATTGTATTTAAGTGCCTAGCTCGATACATAAACGGGTCTCTCTGGTTAGACC
AGATCTGAGCCTGGGAGCTCTCTGGCTAACTAGGGAACCCACTGCTTAAGCCTCAATAAAGCTTGCCTTG
AGTGCTTCAAGTAGTGTGTGCCCGTCTGTTGTGTGACTCTGGTAACTAGAGATCCCTCAGACCCTTTTAG
TCAGTGTGGAAAATCTCTAGCAGTGGCGCCCGAACAGGGACTTGAAAGCGAAAGGGAAACCAGAGGAGCT
CTCTCGACGCAGGACTCGGCTTGCTGAAGCGCGCACGGCAAGAGGCGAGGGGCGGCGACTGGTGAGTACG
CCAAAAATTTTGACTAGCGGAGGCTAGAAGGAGAGAGATGGGTGCGAGAGCGTCAGTATTAAGCGGGGGA
GAATTAGATCGCGATGGGAAAAAATTCGGTTAAGGCCAGGGGGAAAGAAAAAATATAAATTAAAACATAT
AGTATGGGCAAGCAGGGAGCTAGAACGATTCGCAGTTAATCCTGGCCTGTTAGAAACATCAGAAGGCTGT
AGACAAATACTGGGACAGCTACAACCATCCCTTCAGACAGGATCAGAAGAACTTAGATCATTATATAATA
CAGTAGCAACCCTCTATTGTGTGCATCAAAGGATAGAGATAAAAGACACCAAGGAAGCTTTAGACAAGAT
AGAGGAAGAGCAAAACAAAAGTAAGACCACCGCACAGCAAGCGGCCGCTGATCTTCAGACCTGGAGGAGG
AGATATGAGGGACAATTGGAGAAGTGAATTATATAAATATAAAGTAGTAAAAATTGAACCATTAGGAGTA
GCACCCACCAAGGCAAAGAGAAGAGTGGTGCAGAGAGAAAAAAGAGCAGTGGGAATAGGAGCTTTGTTCC
TTGGGTTCTTGGGAGCAGCAGGAAGCACTATGGGCGCAGCGTCAATGACGCTGACGGTACAGGCCAGACA
ATTATTGTCTGGTATAGTGCAGCAGCAGAACAATTTGCTGAGGGCTATTGAGGCGCAACAGCATCTGTTG
CAACTCACAGTCTGGGGCATCAAGCAGCTCCAGGCAAGAATCCTGGCTGTGGAAAGATACCTAAAGGATC
AACAGCTCCTGGGGATTTGGGGTTGCTCTGGAAAACTCATTTGCACCACTGCTGTGCCTTGGAATGCTAG
TTGGAGTAATAAATCTCTGGAACAGATTTGGAATCACACGACCTGGATGGAGTGGGACAGAGAAATTAAC
AATTACACAAGCTTAATACACTCCTTAATTGAAGAATCGCAAAACCAGCAAGAAAAGAATGAACAAGAAT
TATTGGAATTAGATAAATGGGCAAGTTTGTGGAATTGGTTTAACATAACAAATTGGCTGTGGTATATAAA
ATTATTCATAATGATAGTAGGAGGCTTGGTAGGTTTAAGAATAGTTTTTGCTGTACTTTCTATAGTGAAT
AGAGTTAGGCAGGGATATTCACCATTATCGTTTCAGACCCACCTCCCAACCCCGAGGGGACCCGACAGGC
CCGAAGGAATAGAAGAAGAAGGTGGAGAGAGAGACAGAGACAGATCCATTCGATTAGTGAACGGATCTCG
ACGGTATCGGTTAACTTTTAAAAGAAAAGGGGGGATTGGGGGGTACAGTGCAGGGGAAAGAATAGTAGAC
ATAATAGCAACAGACATACAAACTAAAGAATTACAAAAACAAATTACAAAAATTCAAAATTTTATCGATC
ACGAGACTAGCCTCGAGCTGGCTGCAGTAACGCCATTTTGCAAGGCATGGAAAAATACCAAACCAAGAAT
AGAGAAGTTCAGATCAAGGGCGGGTACATGAAAATAGCTAACGTTGGGCCAAACAGGATATCTGCGGTGA
GCAGTTTCGGCCCCGGCCCGGGGCCAAGAACAGATGGTCACCGCAGTTTCGGCCCCGGCCCGAGGCCAAG
AACAGATGGTCCCCAGATATGGCCCAACCCTCAGCAGTTTCTTAAGACCCATCAGATGTTTCCAGGCTCC
CCCAAGGACCTGAAATGACCCTGCGCCTTATTTGAATTAACCAATCAGCCTGCTTCTCGCTTCTGTTCGC
GCGCTTCTGCTTCCCGAGCTCTATAAAAGAGCTCACAACCCCTCACTCGGCGCGCCAGTCCTCCGACAGA
CTGAGTCGGCCGGTCGAATCAAGCTTATCGATACCGTCGACGGATCCGCTAGCCCGCGGTTCGAAATGGC
CAACCTGGAGCGCACCTTCATCGCCATCAAGCCGGACGGCGTGCAGCGCGGCCTGGTGGGCGAGATCATC
AAGCGCTTCGAGCAGAAGGGATTCCGCCTCGTGGCCATGAAGTTCCTCCGGGCCTCTGAAGAACACCTGA
AGCAGCACTACATTGACCTGAAAGACCGACCATTCTTCCCTGGGCTGGTGAAGTACATGAACTCAGGGCC
GGTTGTGGCCATGGTCTGGGAGGGGCTGAACGTGGTGAAGACAGGCCGAGTGATGCTTGGGGAGACCAAT
CCAGCAGATTCAAAGCCAGGCACCATTCGTGGGGACTTCTGCATTCAGGTTGGCAGGAACATCATTCATG
GCAGTGATTCAGTAAAAAGTGCTGAAAAAGAAATCAGCCTATGGTTTAAGCCTGAAGAACTGGTTGACTA
CAAGTCTTGTGCTCATGACTGGGTCTATGAATAAACCGGTCGGATCCCCCGGGCTGCAGGAATTCGAGCA
TCTTACCGCCATTTATTCCCATATTTGTTCTGTTTTTCTTGATTTGGGTATACATTTAAATGTTAATAAA
ACAAAATGGTGGGGCAATCATTTACATTTTTAGGGATATGTAATTACTAGTTCAGGTGTATTGCCACAAG
ACAAACATGTTAAGAAACTTTCCCGTTATTTACGCTCTGTTCCTGTTAATCAACCTCTGGATTACAAAAT
TTGTGAAAGATTGACTGATATTCTTAACTATGTTGCTCCTTTTACGCTGTGTGGATATGCTGCTTTAATG
CCTCTGTATCATGCTATTGCTTCCCGTACGGCTTTCGTTTTCTCCTCCTTGTATAAATCCTGGTTGCTGT
CTCTTTATGAGGAGTTGTGGCCCGTTGTCCGTCAACGTGGCGTGGTGTGCTCTGTGTTTGCTGACGCAAC
CCCCACTGGCTGGGGCATTGCCACCACCTGTCAACTCCTTTCTGGGACTTTCGCTTTCCCCCTCCCGATC
GCCACGGCAGAACTCATCGCCGCCTGCCTTGCCCGCTGCTGGACAGGGGCTAGGTTGCTGGGCACTGATA
ATTCCGTGGTGTTGTCGGGGAAGCTGACGTCCTTTGCAATTCGATATCAAGCTGTACCTTCTAGATGTAC
AATGCTCAAAGCGCTTCTAGACCAATGACTTACAAGGCAGCTGTAGATCTTAGCCACTTTTTAAAAGAAA
AGGGGGGACTGGAAGGGCTAATTCACTCCCAACGAAGACAAGATCTGCTTTTTGCTTGTACTGGGTCTCT
CTGGTTAGACCAGATCTGAGCCTGGGAGCTCTCTGGCTAACTAGGGAACCCACTGCTTAAGCCTCAATAA
AGCTTGCCTTGAGTGCTTCAAGTAGTGTGTGCCCGTCTGTTGTGTGACTCTGGTAACTAGAGATCCCTCA
GACCCTTTTAGTCAGTGTGGAAAATCTCTAGCAGTAGTAGTTCATGTCATCTTATTATTCAGTATTTATA
ACTTGCAAAGAAATGAATATCAGAGAGTGAGAGGAACTTGTTTATTGCAGCTTATAATGGTTACAAATAA
AGCAATAGCATCACAAATTTCACAAATAAAGCATTTTTTTCACTGCATTCTAGTTGTGGTTTGTCCAAAC
TCATCAATGTATCTTATCATGTCTGGCTCTAGCTATCCCGCCCCTAACTCCGCCCATCCCGCCCCTAACT
CCGCCCAGTTCCGCCCATTCTCCGCCCCATGGCTGACTAATTTTTTTT
