>Addgene plasmid #219175 | SFFV-NME2-Brd 232 | depositor partial sequence | sequence record 428005 | TF ORF
ATGGCCAACCTGGAGCGCACCTTCATCGCCATCAAGCCGGACGGCGTGCAGCGCGGCCTGGTGGGCGAGA
TCATCAAGCGCTTCGAGCAGAAGGGATTCCGCCTCGTGGCCATGAAGTTCCTCCGGGCCTCTGAAGAACA
CCTGAAGCAGCACTACATTGACCTGAAAGACCGACCATTCTTCCCTGGGCTGGTGAAGTACATGAACTCA
GGGCCGGTTGTGGCCATGGTCTGGGAGGGGCTGAACGTGGTGAAGACAGGCCGAGTGATGCTTGGGGAGA
CCAATCCAGCAGATTCAAAGCCAGGCACCATTCGTGGGGACTTCTGCATTCAGGTTGGCAGGAACATCAT
TCATGGCAGTGATTCAGTAAAAAGTGCTGAAAAAGAAATCAGCCTATGGTTTAAGCCTGAAGAACTGGTT
GACTACAAGTCTTGTGCTCATGACTGGGTCTATGAATAA
