>Addgene plasmid #219175 | SFFV-NME2-Brd 232 | depositor partial sequence | sequence record 428006 | Barcode sequence
TGTACAATGCTCAAAGCGCT
